Addgene plasmid #211886: pGS401_myc-10xGCN4-T2A-BSD Lenti
Purpose: 10xGCN4pep transgene expression
Depositing lab: Iain Cheeseman. Depositing organization: Whitehead Institute for Biomedical Research.
Backbone
  Vector backbone: pLenti
  Vector type: Lentiviral
  Selectable markers: Blasticidin
Growth in bacteria
  Bacterial resistance: Ampicillin, 100 μg/mL
  Growth temperature: 37°C
  Growth strain: NEB Stable
  Copy number: High Copy
Gene/Insert
  Gene/Insert name: 10xGCN4pep
  Species: Synthetic
  Mutation: N/A
  Cloning method: Restriction Enzyme; 5′ cloning site Unknown (unknown if destroyed)
Terms and licenses: Academic/Nonprofit Terms; Industry Terms: Not Available to Industry
How to cite: pGS401_myc-10xGCN4-T2A-BSD Lenti was a gift from Iain Cheeseman (Addgene plasmid # 211886 ; http://n2t.net/addgene:211886 ; RRID:Addgene_211886)
