[The description below was written by a language model from this plasmid's Addgene catalogue record and pLannotate feature annotations shown in this document.]
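Description:
pGS401_myc-10xGCN4-T2A-BSD Lenti is an 8,032 nt lentiviral transfer plasmid on a pLenti backbone, built to express a synthetic array of ten GCN4 peptide epitopes in mammalian cells. It is maintained in E. coli through a high-copy ColE1/pUC-type origin with ampicillin resistance (AmpR under its own bla promoter). The backbone also carries an f1 origin, an SV40 origin and remnants of lac/lacZα and T3/T7 promoter sequences. The viral portion has a third-generation, self-inactivating layout. An RSV promoter drives a truncated HIV-1 5' LTR, followed by the Ψ packaging signal with a partial gag sequence, the Rev response element for Rev-dependent export of the genomic RNA, and the cPPT/CTS. A ΔU3 3' LTR and an SV40 polyadenylation signal close the unit. A U6 promoter fragment sits upstream of the cPPT and appears to be a backbone remnant.

The expression cassette is driven by the EF-1α core promoter. According to the construct name, the open reading frame encodes a myc tag, the 10xGCN4 peptide array, a T2A self-cleaving peptide and blasticidin S deaminase (BSD), so the array and the selection marker are translated from one transcript as separate proteins. The automated annotation marks only two GCN4 units, BSD and an S-Tag near the start of the cassette. It does not annotate the myc tag or T2A, which probably reflects the limits of annotating short, repetitive elements. A WPRE downstream of BSD enhances transcript expression. GCN4 peptide repeats are the epitopes recognised by scFv-GFP fusions in SunTag-style systems. That suggests use in recruiting or visualising scFv fusion proteins in blasticidin-selected stable lines, although the record states the purpose only as 10xGCN4pep transgene expression.
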