Features (pLannotate 1.2.2; 31 found; start..end, strand, type, name):
      3..95      +  CDS            lacI (fragment): lac repressor; lacI; The lac repressor binds to the lac operator to inhibit transcription in E. coli. This inhibition can be relieved by adding lactose or isopropyl-β-D-thiogalactopyranoside (IPTG).
    108..129     +  protein_bind   CAP binding site: CAP binding activates transcription in the presence of cAMP. E. coli catabolite activator protein
    144..174     +  promoter       lac promoter: promoter for the E. coli lac operon
    182..198     +  protein_bind   lac operator: The lac repressor binds to the lac operator to inhibit transcription in E. coli. This inhibition can be relieved by adding lactose or isopropyl-β-D-thiogalactopyranoside (IPTG). lac repressor encoded by lacI
    243..261     +  promoter       T3 promoter: promoter for bacteriophage T3 RNA polymerase
    289..515     +  promoter       RSV promoter: Rous sarcoma virus enhancer/promoter
    516..696     +  LTR            5' LTR (truncated): truncated 5' long terminal repeat (LTR) from HIV-1
    743..868     +  misc_feature   HIV-1 Ψ: packaging signal of human immunodeficiency virus type 1
    852..1190    +  CDS            HIV-1 gag (fragment): gag protein from human immunodeficiency virus 1; gag
   1365..1598    +  misc_feature   RRE: The Rev response element (RRE) of HIV-1 allows for Rev-dependent mRNA export from the nucleus to the cytoplasm.
   1975..2001    +  CDS            Rev (fragment): human immunodeficiency virus 1 (HIV-1) Rev protein; rev; enhances nuclear export of unspliced and incompletely spliced viral mRNAs
   2005..2185    +  promoter       U6 promoter (fragment): RNA polymerase III promoter for human U6 snRNA
   2226..2343    +  misc_feature   cPPT/CTS: central polypurine tract and central termination sequence of HIV-1
   2415..2626    +  promoter       EF-1α core promoter: core promoter for human elongation factor EF-1α
   2708..2726    +  misc_feature   MCS (fragment): pBluescript multiple cloning site
   2727..2746    +  CDS            capTEV™ (fragment): composite tag for in vivo biotinylation, TEV protease cleavage, and 6xHis tagging
   2760..2804    +  CDS            S-Tag: affinity and epitope tag derived from pancreatic ribonuclease A
   2841..2906    +  CDS            GCN4 (fragment): GCN4_YEAST - Also known as AAS101 From Saccharomyces cerevisiae (strain ATCC 204508 / S288c) (Baker's yeast).
   3003..3068    +  CDS            GCN4_v1: GCN4 peptide that allows binding to an scFv-GFP fusion protein (Tanenbaum et al., 2014)
   3729..4127    +  CDS            BSD: blasticidin S deaminase; Aspergillus terreus BSD; confers resistance to blasticidin
   4173..4761    +  misc_feature   WPRE: woodchuck hepatitis virus posttranscriptional regulatory element
   4812..4831    +  misc_feature   cPPT/CTS (fragment): central polypurine tract and central termination sequence of HIV-1
   4833..5066    +  LTR            3' LTR (ΔU3): self-inactivating 3' long terminal repeat (LTR) from HIV-1
   5144..5265    +  polyA_signal   SV40 poly(A) signal: SV40 polyadenylation signal
   5305..5440    +  rep_origin     SV40 ori: SV40 origin of replication
   5461..5479    -  promoter       T7 promoter: promoter for bacteriophage T7 RNA polymerase
   5487..5642    +  CDS            lacZα (fragment): LacZα fragment of β-galactosidase; lacZ fragment
   5647..6075    +  rep_origin     f1 ori (sequence partly withheld): f1 bacteriophage origin of replication; arrow indicates direction of (+) strand synthesis
   6128..6232    +  promoter       AmpR promoter: bla
   6233..7093    +  CDS            AmpR: β-lactamase; bla; confers resistance to ampicillin, carbenicillin, and related antibiotics
   7264..7852    +  rep_origin     ori: high-copy-number ColE1/pMB1/pBR322/pUC origin of replication
>Addgene plasmid #211886 | pGS401_myc-10xGCN4-T2A-BSD Lenti | addgene full sequence | sequence record 424750 | Addgene NGS Result
GAGCGCCCAATACGCAAACCGCCTCTCCCCGCGCGTTGGCCGATTCATTAATGCAGCTGGCACGACAGGT
TTCCCGACTGGAAAGCGGGCAGTGAGCGCAACGCAATTAATGTGAGTTAGCTCACTCATTAGGCACCCCA
GGCTTTACACTTTATGCTTCCGGCTCGTATGTTGTGTGGAATTGTGAGCGGATAACAATTTCACACAGGA
AACAGCTATGACCATGATTACGCCAAGCGCGCAATTAACCCTCACTAAAGGGAACAAAAGCTGGAGCTGC
AAGCTTAATGTAGTCTTATGCAATACTCTTGTAGTCTTGCAACATGGTAACGATGAGTTAGCAACATGCC
TTACAAGGAGAGAAAAAGCACCGTGCATGCCGATTGGTGGAAGTAAGGTGGTACGATCGTGCCTTATTAG
GAAGGCAACAGACGGGTCTGACATGGATTGGACGAACCACTGAATTGCCGCATTGCAGAGATATTGTATT
TAAGTGCCTAGCTCGATACATAAACGGGTCTCTCTGGTTAGACCAGATCTGAGCCTGGGAGCTCTCTGGC
TAACTAGGGAACCCACTGCTTAAGCCTCAATAAAGCTTGCCTTGAGTGCTTCAAGTAGTGTGTGCCCGTC
TGTTGTGTGACTCTGGTAACTAGAGATCCCTCAGACCCTTTTAGTCAGTGTGGAAAATCTCTAGCAGTGG
CGCCCGAACAGGGACTTGAAAGCGAAAGGGAAACCAGAGGAGCTCTCTCGACGCAGGACTCGGCTTGCTG
AAGCGCGCACGGCAAGAGGCGAGGGGCGGCGACTGGTGAGTACGCCAAAAATTTTGACTAGCGGAGGCTA
GAAGGAGAGAGATGGGTGCGAGAGCGTCAGTATTAAGCGGGGGAGAATTAGATCGCGATGGGAAAAAATT
CGGTTAAGGCCAGGGGGAAAGAAAAAATATAAATTAAAACATATAGTATGGGCAAGCAGGGAGCTAGAAC
GATTCGCAGTTAATCCTGGCCTGTTAGAAACATCAGAAGGCTGTAGACAAATACTGGGACAGCTACAACC
ATCCCTTCAGACAGGATCAGAAGAACTTAGATCATTATATAATACAGTAGCAACCCTCTATTGTGTGCAT
CAAAGGATAGAGATAAAAGACACCAAGGAAGCTTTAGACAAGATAGAGGAAGAGCAAAACAAAAGTAAGA
CCACCGCACAGCAAGCGGCCGGCCGCTGATCTTCAGACCTGGAGGAGGAGATATGAGGGACAATTGGAGA
AGTGAATTATATAAATATAAAGTAGTAAAAATTGAACCATTAGGAGTAGCACCCACCAAGGCAAAGAGAA
GAGTGGTGCAGAGAGAAAAAAGAGCAGTGGGAATAGGAGCTTTGTTCCTTGGGTTCTTGGGAGCAGCAGG
AAGCACTATGGGCGCAGCGTCAATGACGCTGACGGTACAGGCCAGACAATTATTGTCTGGTATAGTGCAG
CAGCAGAACAATTTGCTGAGGGCTATTGAGGCGCAACAGCATCTGTTGCAACTCACAGTCTGGGGCATCA
AGCAGCTCCAGGCAAGAATCCTGGCTGTGGAAAGATACCTAAAGGATCAACAGCTCCTGGGGATTTGGGG
TTGCTCTGGAAAACTCATTTGCACCACTGCTGTGCCTTGGAATGCTAGTTGGAGTAATAAATCTCTGGAA
CAGATTTGGAATCACACGACCTGGATGGAGTGGGACAGAGAAATTAACAATTACACAAGCTTAATACACT
CCTTAATTGAAGAATCGCAAAACCAGCAAGAAAAGAATGAACAAGAATTATTGGAATTAGATAAATGGGC
AAGTTTGTGGAATTGGTTTAACATAACAAATTGGCTGTGGTATATAAAATTATTCATAATGATAGTAGGA
GGCTTGGTAGGTTTAAGAATAGTTTTTGCTGTACTTTCTATAGTGAATAGAGTTAGGCAGGGATATTCAC
CATTATCGTTTCAGACCCACCTCCCAACCCCGAGGGGACCCAGAGAGGGCCTATTTCCCATGATTCCTTC
ATATTTGCATATACGATACAAGGCTGTTAGAGAGATAATTAGAATTAATTTGACTGTAAACACAAAGATA
TTAGTACAAAATACGTGACGTAGAAAGTAATAATTTCTTGGGTAGTTTGCAGTTTTAAAATTATGTTTTA
AAATGGACTATCATAAATTCTAGATCTTGAGACAAATGGCAGTATTCATCCACAATTTTAAAAGAAAAGG
GGGGATTGGGGGGTACAGTGCAGGGGAAAGAATAGTAGACATAATAGCAACAGACATACAAACTAAAGAA
TTACAAAAACAAATTACAAAAATTCAAAATTTTCGGGTTTATTACAGGGACAGCAGAGATCCACTTTGGC
GCCGGCTCGTCGAGTGGCTCCGGTGCCCGTCAGTGGGCAGAGCGCACATCGCCCACAGTCCCCGAGAAGT
TGGGGGGAGGGGTCGGCAATTGAACCGGTGCCTAGAGAAGGTGGCGCGGGGTAAACTGGGAAAGTGATGT
CGTGTACTGGCTCCGCCTTTTTCCCGAGGGTGGGGGAGAACCGTATATAAGTGCAGTAGTCGCCGTGAAC
GTTCTTTTTCGCAACGGGTTTGCCGCCAGAACACAGGTGTCGTGACGCGGGATCCGATATCATGGAGCAG
AAGCTGATCAGCGAGGAGGACCTGGGAGGGGATCGGTGGAGCTCCACCGGTGGCGGCCGCTCTAGAGAGA
ATCTTTATTTTCAGGGCGCCGCCAAATTCAAAGAAACCGCTGCTGCTAAATTCGAACGCCAGCACATGGA
CAGCGGAGGTGGAGGTACTAGTCTCGAGGGTTCTGGAGGATTGTTGCCCAAAAACTACCACTTGGAGAAC
GAGGTCGCAAGGTTGAAAAAATTGGTCGGTGAGCGTGGCGGCTCAGGCGGCCTTCTTCCAAAAAATTATC
ATCTTGAAAATGAAGTTGCTAGACTTAAAAAACTTGTTGGAGAAAGAGGCGGGAGCGGCGGCCTGCTGCC
CAAGAACTACCACCTGGAGAACGAGGTCGCCCGCCTGAAGAAGCTGGTCGGCGAGCGCGGTGGTTCTGGA
GGTTTGCTCCCAAAGAACTACCACTTGGAAAACGAAGTCGCAAGATTGAAGAAGTTGGTCGGTGAAAGAG
GAGGAAGCGGAGGATTATTACCTAAAAATTATCATTTGGAAAATGAAGTTGCTAGATTGAAGAAGTTGGT
TGGAGAGAGAGGGGGGTCTGGAGGACTACTACCGAAAAACTACCACCTAGAGAACGAGGTGGCCCGACTA
AAAAAGCTAGTGGGCGAGCGCGGCGGCAGTGGCGGCCTCCTCCCCAAGAATTACCACCTCGAAAATGAAG
TAGCAAGGCTCAAGAAGCTCGTAGGAGAAAGAGGTGGTTCCGGGGGACTCCTTCCAAAAAACTATCATCT
TGAAAACGAAGTTGCACGTCTTAAAAAACTTGTTGGCGAACGTGGCGGCTCTGGCGGGCTGCTGCCCAAG
AATTACCACCTGGAAAATGAAGTGGCCCGCCTGAAGAAGCTGGTGGGCGAACGCGGAGGCAGTGGAGGCC
TACTACCGAAGAACTACCACCTAGAGAACGAGGTGGCACGCCTAAAGAAGCTAGTGGGCGAGCGCGGCGG
CTCGGGTGGTTTATTACCTAAGGAATTCGAGGGCAGAGGAAGTCTTCTAACATGCGGTGACGTGGAGGAG
AATCCCGGCCCTATCGATATGGCCAAGCCTTTGTCTCAAGAAGAATCCACCCTCATTGAAAGAGCAACGG
CTACAATCAACAGCATCCCCATCTCTGAAGACTACAGCGTCGCCAGCGCAGCTCTCTCTAGCGACGGCCG
CATCTTCACTGGTGTCAATGTATATCATTTTACTGGGGGACCTTGTGCAGAACTCGTGGTGCTGGGCACT
GCTGCTGCTGCGGCAGCTGGCAACCTGACTTGTATCGTCGCGATCGGAAATGAGAACAGGGGCATCTTGA
GCCCCTGCGGACGGTGCCGACAGGTGCTTCTCGATCTGCATCCTGGGATCAAAGCCATAGTGAAGGACAG
TGATGGACAGCCGACGGCAGTTGGGATTCGTGAATTGCTGCCCTCTGGTTATGTGTGGGAGGGCTAAGGT
ACCACTAGTCCCGGGATGCATAGCGCTACGCGTTAAGTCGACAATCAACCTCTGGATTACAAAATTTGTG
AAAGATTGACTGGTATTCTTAACTATGTTGCTCCTTTTACGCTATGTGGATACGCTGCTTTAATGCCTTT
GTATCATGCTATTGCTTCCCGTATGGCTTTCATTTTCTCCTCCTTGTATAAATCCTGGTTGCTGTCTCTT
TATGAGGAGTTGTGGCCCGTTGTCAGGCAACGTGGCGTGGTGTGCACTGTGTTTGCTGACGCAACCCCCA
CTGGTTGGGGCATTGCCACCACCTGTCAGCTCCTTTCCGGGACTTTCGCTTTCCCCCTCCCTATTGCCAC
GGCGGAACTCATCGCCGCCTGCCTTGCCCGCTGCTGGACAGGGGCTCGGCTGTTGGGCACTGACAATTCC
GTGGTGTTGTCGGGGAAATCATCGTCCTTTCCTTGGCTGCTCGCCTGTGTTGCCACCTGGATTCTGCGCG
GGACGTCCTTCTGCTACGTCCCTTCGGCCCTCAATCCAGCGGACCTTCCTTCCCGCGGCCTGCTGCCGGC
TCTGCGGCCTCTTCCGCGTCTTCGCCTTCGCCCTCAGACGAGTCGGATCTCCCTTTGGGCCGCCTCCCCG
CGTCGACTTTAAGACCAATGACTTACAAGGCAGCTGTAGATCTTAGCCACTTTTTAAAAGAAAAGGGGGG
ACTGGAAGGGCTAATTCACTCCCAACGAAGACAAGATCTGCTTTTTGCTTGTACTGGGTCTCTCTGGTTA
GACCAGATCTGAGCCTGGGAGCTCTCTGGCTAACTAGGGAACCCACTGCTTAAGCCTCAATAAAGCTTGC
CTTGAGTGCTTCAAGTAGTGTGTGCCCGTCTGTTGTGTGACTCTGGTAACTAGAGATCCCTCAGACCCTT
TTAGTCAGTGTGGAAAATCTCTAGCAGTACGTATAGTAGTTCATGTCATCTTATTATTCAGTATTTATAA
CTTGCAAAGAAATGAATATCAGAGAGTGAGAGGAACTTGTTTATTGCAGCTTATAATGGTTACAAATAAA
GCAATAGCATCACAAATTTCACAAATAAAGCATTTTTTTCACTGCATTCTAGTTGTGGTTTGTCCAAACT
CATCAATGTATCTTATCATGTCTGGCTCTAGCTATCCCGCCCCTAACTCCGCCCATCCCGCCCCTAACTC
CGCCCAGTTCCGCCCATTCTCCGCCCCATGGCTGACTAATTTTTTTTATTTATGCAGAGGCCGAGGCCGC
CTCGGCCTCTGAGCTATTCCAGAAGTAGTGAGGAGGCTTTTTTGGAGGCCTAGGGACGTACCCAATTCGC
CCTATAGTGAGTCGTATTACGCGCGCTCACTGGCCGTCGTTTTACAACGTCGTGACTGGGAAAACCCTGG
CGTTACCCAACTTAATCGCCTTGCAGCACATCCCCCTTTCGCCAGCTGGCGTAATAGCGAAGAGGCCCGC
ACCGATCGCCCTTCCCAACAGTTGCGCAGCCTGAATGGCGAATGGG
[124 nt withheld, positions 5647-5770]
C
[91 nt withheld, positions 5772-5862]
A
[49 nt withheld, positions 5864-5912]
CCTTTGACGTTGGAGTCCACGTTCTTT
[37 nt withheld, positions 5940-5976]
ACCCTATCTCGGTCTATTCTTTTGATTTATAAGGGATTTTGCCGATTTCGGCCTATTGGTTAAAAAATGA
GCTGATTTAACAAAAATTTAACGCGAATTTTAACAAAATATTAACGCTTACAATTTAGGTGGCACTTTTC
GGGGAAATGTGCGCGGAACCCCTATTTGTTTATTTTTCTAAATACATTCAAATATGTATCCGCTCATGAG
ACAATAACCCTGATAAATGCTTCAATAATATTGAAAAAGGAAGAGTATGAGTATTCAACATTTCCGTGTC
GCCCTTATTCCCTTTTTTGCGGCATTTTGCCTTCCTGTTTTTGCTCACCCAGAAACGCTGGTGAAAGTAA
AAGATGCTGAAGATCAGTTGGGTGCACGAGTGGGTTACATCGAACTGGATCTCAACAGCGGTAAGATCCT
TGAGAGTTTTCGCCCCGAAGAACGTTTTCCAATGATGAGCACTTTTAAAGTTCTGCTATGTGGCGCGGTA
TTATCCCGTATTGACGCCGGGCAAGAGCAACTCGGTCGCCGCATACACTATTCTCAGAATGACTTGGTTG
AGTACTCACCAGTCACAGAAAAGCATCTTACGGATGGCATGACAGTAAGAGAATTATGCAGTGCTGCCAT
AACCATGAGTGATAACACTGCGGCCAACTTACTTCTGACAACGATCGGAGGACCGAAGGAGCTAACCGCT
TTTTTGCACAACATGGGGGATCATGTAACTCGCCTTGATCGTTGGGAACCGGAGCTGAATGAAGCCATAC
CAAACGACGAGCGTGACACCACGATGCCTGTAGCAATGGCAACAACGTTGCGCAAACTATTAACTGGCGA
ACTACTTACTCTAGCTTCCCGGCAACAATTAATAGACTGGATGGAGGCGGATAAAGTTGCAGGACCACTT
CTGCGCTCGGCCCTTCCGGCTGGCTGGTTTATTGCTGATAAATCTGGAGCCGGTGAGCGTGGGTCTCGCG
GTATCATTGCAGCACTGGGGCCAGATGGTAAGCCCTCCCGTATCGTAGTTATCTACACGACGGGGAGTCA
GGCAACTATGGATGAACGAAATAGACAGATCGCTGAGATAGGTGCCTCACTGATTAAGCATTGGTAACTG
TCAGACCAAGTTTACTCATATATACTTTAGATTGATTTAAAACTTCATTTTTAATTTAAAAGGATCTAGG
TGAAGATCCTTTTTGATAATCTCATGACCAAAATCCCTTAACGTGAGTTTTCGTTCCACTGAGCGTCAGA
CCCCGTAGAAAAGATCAAAGGATCTTCTTGAGATCCTTTTTTTCTGCGCGTAATCTGCTGCTTGCAAACA
AAAAAACCACCGCTACCAGCGGTGGTTTGTTTGCCGGATCAAGAGCTACCAACTCTTTTTCCGAAGGTAA
CTGGCTTCAGCAGAGCGCAGATACCAAATACTGTTCTTCTAGTGTAGCCGTAGTTAGGCCACCACTTCAA
GAACTCTGTAGCACCGCCTACATACCTCGCTCTGCTAATCCTGTTACCAGTGGCTGCTGCCAGTGGCGAT
AAGTCGTGTCTTACCGGGTTGGACTCAAGACGATAGTTACCGGATAAGGCGCAGCGGTCGGGCTGAACGG
GGGGTTCGTGCACACAGCCCAGCTTGGAGCGAACGACCTACACCGAACTGAGATACCTACAGCGTGAGCT
ATGAGAAAGCGCCACGCTTCCCGAAGGGAGAAAGGCGGACAGGTATCCGGTAAGCGGCAGGGTCGGAACA
GGAGAGCGCACGAGGGAGCTTCCAGGGGGAAACGCCTGGTATCTTTATAGTCCTGTCGGGTTTCGCCACC
TCTGACTTGAGCGTCGATTTTTGTGATGCTCGTCAGGGGGGCGGAGCCTATGGAAAAACGCCAGCAACGC
GGCCTTTTTACGGTTCCTGGCCTTTTGCTGGCCTTTTGCTCACATGTTCTTTCCTGCGTTATCCCCTGAT
TCTGTGGATAACCGTATTACCGCCTTTGAGTGAGCTGATACCGCTCGCCGCAGCCGAACGACCGAGCGCA
GCGAGTCAGTGAGCGAGGAAGCGGAA
